>Addgene plasmid #111092 | pCR1068 | addgene full sequence | sequence record 211614 | Addgene NGS Result
TCGACGGATCGGGAGATCTCCCGATCCCCTATGGTGCACTCTCAGTACAATCTGCTCTGATGCCGCATAG
TTAAGCCAGTATCTGCTCCCTGCTTGTGTGTTGGAGGTCGCTGAGTAGTGCGCGAGCAAAATTTAAGCTA
CAACAAGGCAAGGCTTGACCGACAATTGCATGAAGAATCTGCTTAGGGTTAGGCGTTTTGCGCTGCTTCG
CGATGTACGGGCCAGATATACGCGTTGACATTGATTATTGACTAGTTATTAATAGTAATCAATTACGGGG
TCATTAGTTCATAGCCCATATATGGAGTTCCGCGTTACATAACTTACGGTAAATGGCCCGCCTGGCTGAC
CGCCCAACGACCCCCGCCCATTGACGTCAATAATGACGTATGTTCCCATAGTAACGCCAATAGGGACTTT
CCATTGACGTCAATGGGTGGAGTATTTACGGTAAACTGCCCACTTGGCAGTACATCAAGTGTATCATATG
CCAAGTACGCCCCCTATTGACGTCAATGACGGTAAATGGCCCGCCTGGCATTATGCCCAGTACATGACCT
TATGGGACTTTCCTACTTGGCAGTACATCTACGTATTAGTCATCGCTATTACCATGGTGATGCGGTTTTG
GCAGTACATCAATGGGCGTGGATAGCGGTTTGACTCACGGGGATTTCCAAGTCTCCACCCCATTGACGTC
AATGGGAGTTTGTTTTGGCACCAAAATCAACGGGACTTTCCAAAATGTCGTAACAACTCCGCCCCATTGA
CGCAAATGGGCGGTAGGCGTGTACGGTGGGAGGTCTATATAAGCAGCGCGTTTTGCCTGTACTGGGTCTC
TCTGGTTAGACCAGATCTGAGCCTGGGAGCTCTCTGGCTAACTAGGGAACCCACTGCTTAAGCCTCAATA
AAGCTTGCCTTGAGTGCTTCAAGTAGTGTGTGCCCGTCTGTTGTGTGACTCTGGTAACTAGAGATCCCTC
AGACCCTTTTAGTCAGTGTGGAAAATCTCTAGCAGTGGCGCCCGAACAGGGACTTGAAAGCGAAAGGGAA
ACCAGAGGAGCTCTCTCGACGCAGGACTCGGCTTGCTGAAGCGCGCACGGCAAGAGGCGAGGGGCGGCGA
CTGGTGAGTACGCCAAAAATTTTGACTAGCGGAGGCTAGAAGGAGAGAGATGGGTGCGAGAGCGTCAGTA
TTAAGCGGGGGAGAATTAGATCGCGATGGGAAAAAATTCGGTTAAGGCCAGGGGGAAAGAAAAAATATAA
ATTAAAACATATAGTATGGGCAAGCAGGGAGCTAGAACGATTCGCAGTTAATCCTGGCCTGTTAGAAACA
TCAGAAGGCTGTAGACAAATACTGGGACAGCTACAACCATCCCTTCAGACAGGATCAGAAGAACTTAGAT
CATTATATAATACAGTAGCAACCCTCTATTGTGTGCATCAAAGGATAGAGATAAAAGACACCAAGGAAGC
TTTAGACAAGATAGAGGAAGAGCAAAACAAAAGTAAGACCACCGCACAGCAAGCGGCCGGCCGCTGATCT
TCAGACCTGGAGGAGGAGATATGAGGGACAATTGGAGAAGTGAATTATATAAATATAAAGTAGTAAAAAT
TGAACCATTAGGAGTAGCACCCACCAAGGCAAAGAGAAGAGTGGTGCAGAGAGAAAAAAGAGCAGTGGGA
ATAGGAGCTTTGTTCCTTGGGTTCTTGGGAGCAGCAGGAAGCACTATGGGCGCAGCGTCAATGACGCTGA
CGGTACAGGCCAGACAATTATTGTCTGGTATAGTGCAGCAGCAGAACAATTTGCTGAGGGCTATTGAGGC
GCAACAGCATCTGTTGCAACTCACAGTCTGGGGCATCAAGCAGCTCCAGGCAAGAATCCTGGCTGTGGAA
AGATACCTAAAGGATCAACAGCTCCTGGGGATTTGGGGTTGCTCTGGAAAACTCATTTGCACCACTGCTG
TGCCTTGGAATGCTAGTTGGAGTAATAAATCTCTGGAACAGATTTGGAATCACACGACCTGGATGGAGTG
GGACAGAGAAATTAACAATTACACAAGCTTAATACACTCCTTAATTGAAGAATCGCAAAACCAGCAAGAA
AAGAATGAACAAGAATTATTGGAATTAGATAAATGGGCAAGTTTGTGGAATTGGTTTAACATAACAAATT
GGCTGTGGTATATAAAATTATTCATAATGATAGTAGGAGGCTTGGTAGGTTTAAGAATAGTTTTTGCTGT
ACTTTCTATAGTGAATAGAGTTAGGCAGGGATATTCACCATTATCGTTTCAGACCCACCTCCCAACCCCG
AGGGGACCCGACAGGCCCGAAGGAATAGAAGAAGAAGGTGGAGAGAGAGACAGAGACAGATCCATTCGAT
TAGTGAACGGATCGGCACTGCGTGCGCCAATTCTGCAGACAAATGGCAGTATTCATCCACAATTTTAAAA
GAAAAGGGGGGATTGGGGGGTACAGTGCAGGGGAAAGAATAGTAGACATAATAGCAACAGACATACAAAC
TAAAGAATTACAAAAACAAATTACAAAAATTCAAAATTTTCGGGTTTATTACAGGGACAGCAGAGATCCA
GTTTGGTTAGTACCGGGCCCGCCCTGCAGGTCTAGAGATCCGACGCGCCATCTCTAGGCCCGCGCCGGCC
CCCTCGCACGGACTTGTGGGAGAAGCTCGGCTACTCCCCTGCCCCGGTTAATTTGCATATAATATTTCCT
AGTAACTATAGAGGCTTAATGTGCGATAAAAGACAGATAATCTGTTCTTTTTAATACTAGCTACATTTTA
CATGATAGGCTTGGATTTCTATAACTTCGTATAGCATACATTATACGAAGTTATAAACAGCACAAAAGGA
AACTCACCCTAACTGTAAAGTAATTGTGTGTTTTGAGACTATAAGTATCCCTTGGAGAACCACCTTGTTG
GACCAGGATGGGCACCACCCGTTTAAGAGCTAAGCTGGAAACAGCATAGCAAGTTTAAATAAGGCTAGTC
CGTTATCAACTTGAAAAAGTGGCACCGAGTCGGTGCTTTTTTTCTCGAGTACTAGGATCCATTAGGCGGC
CGCCCTGCAGGGTGGATAACCGTATTACCGCCATGCATGTGCCCGTCAGTGGGCAGAGCGCACATCGCCC
ACAGTCCCCGAGAAGTTGGGGGGAGGGGTCGGCAATTGAACCGGTGCCTAGAGAAGGTGGCGCGGGGTAA
ACTGGGAAAGTGATGTCGTGTACTGGCTCCGCCTTTTTCCCGAGGGTGGGGGAGAACCGTATATAAGTGC
AGTAGTCGCCGTGAACGTTCTTTTTCGCAACGGGTTTGCCGCCAGAACACAGGTAAGTGCCGTGTGTGGT
TCCCGCGGGCCTGGCCTCTTTACGGGTTATGGCCCTTGCGTGCCTTGAATTACTTCCACCTGGCTGCAGT
ACGTGATTCTTGATCCCGAGCTTCGGGTTGGAAGTGGGTGGGAGAGTTCGAGGCCTTGCGCTTAAGGAGC
CCCTTCGCCTCGTGCTTGAGTTGAGGCCTGGCCTGGGCGCTGGGGCCGCCGCGTGCGAATCTGGTGGCAC
CTTCGCGCCTGTCTCGCTGCTTTCGATAAGTCTCTAGCCATTTAAAATTTTTGATGACCTGCTGCGACGC
TTTTTTTCTGGCAAGATAGTCTTGTAAATGCGGGCCAAGATCTGCACACTGGTATTTCGGTTTTTGGGGC
CGCGGGCGGCGACGGGGCCCGTGCGTCCCAGCGCACATGTTCGGCGAGGCGGGGCCTGCGAGCGCGGCCA
CCGAGAATCGGACGGGGGTAGTCTCAAGCTGGCCGGCCTGCTCTGGTGCCTGGCCTCGCGCCGCCGTGTA
TCGCCCCGCCCTGGGCGGCAAGGCTGGCCCGGTCGGCACCAGTTGCGTGAGCGGAAAGATGGCCGCTTCC
CGGCCCTGCTGCAGGGAGCTCAAAATGGAGGACGCGGCGCTCGGGAGAGCGGGCGGGTGAGTCACCCACA
CAAAGGAAAAGGGCCTTTCCGTCCTCAGCCGTCGCTTCATGTGACTCCACGGAGTACCGGGCGCCGTCCA
GGCACCTCGATTAGTTCTCGCGCTTTTGGAGTACGTCGTCTTTAGGTTGGGGGGAGGGGTTTTATGCGAT
GGAGTTTCCCCACACTGAGTGGGTGGAGACTGAAGTTAGGCCAGCTTGGCACTTGATGTAATTCTCCTTG
GAATTTGCCCTTTTTGAGTTTGGATCTTGGTTCATTCTCAAGCCTCAGACAGTGGTTCAAAGTTTTTTTC
TTCCATTTCAGGTGTCGTGAGCTAGCCCACCATGACCGAGTACAAGCCCACGGTGCGCCTCGCCACCCGC
GACGACGTCCCCCGGGCCGTACGCACCCTCGCCGCCGCGTTCGCCGACTACCCCGCCACGCGCCACACCG
TCGACCCGGACCGCCACATCGAGCGGGTCACCGAGCTGCAAGAACTCTTCCTCACGCGCGTCGGGCTCGA
CATCGGCAAGGTGTGGGTCGCGGACGACGGCGCCGCGGTGGCGGTCTGGACCACGCCGGAGAGCGTCGAA
GCGGGGGCGGTGTTCGCCGAGATCGGCCCGCGCATGGCCGAGTTGAGCGGTTCCCGGCTGGCCGCGCAGC
AACAGATGGAAGGCCTCCTGGCGCCGCACCGGCCCAAGGAGCCCGCGTGGTTCCTGGCCACCGTCGGCGT
CTCGCCCGACCACCAGGGCAAGGGTCTGGGCAGCGCCGTCGTGCTCCCCGGAGTGGAGGCGGCCGAGCGC
GCCGGGGTGCCCGCCTTCCTGGAGACCTCCGCGCCCCGCAACCTCCCCTTCTACGAGCGGCTCGGCTTCA
CCGTCACCGCCGACGTCGAGGTGCCCGAAGGACCGCGCACCTGGTGCATGACCCGCAAGCCCGGTGCCGG
ATCGGGAGAGGGCAGAGGAAGTCTGCTAACATGCGGTGACGTCGAGGAGAATCCTGGCCCACCGGTCGCC
ACCATGGTGAGCAAGGGCGAGGAGCTGTTCACCGGGGTGGTGCCCATCCTGGTCGAGCTGGACGGCGACG
TAAACGGCCACAAGTTCAGCGTGTCCGGCGAGGGCGAGGGCGATGCCACCTACGGCAAGCTGACCCTGAA
GTTCATCTGCACCACCGGCAAGCTGCCGGTGCCCTGGCCCACCCTCGTGACCACCCTGACCCATGGCGTG
CAGTGCTTCAGCCGCTACCCCGACCACATGAAGCAGCACGACTTCTTCAAGTCCGCCATGCCCGAAGGCT
ACGTCCAGGAGCGCACCATCTTCTTCAAGGACGACGGCAACTACAAGACCCGCGCCGAGGTGAAGTTCGA
GGGCGACACCCTGGTGAACCGCATCGAGCTGAAGGGCATCGACTTCAAGGAGGACGGCAACATCCTGGGG
CACAAGCTGGAGTACAACTACAACAGCCACAACGTCTATATCATGGCCGACAAGCAGAAGAACGGCATCA
AGGTGAACTTCAAGATCCGCCACAACATCGAGGACGGCAGCGTGCAGCTCGCCGACCACTACCAGCAGAA
CACCCCCATCGGCGACGGCCCCGTGCTGCTGCCCGACAACCACTACCTGAGCACCCAGTCCAAGCTGAGT
AAAGACCCCAACGAGAAGCGCGATCACATGGTCCTGCTGGAGTTCGTGACCGCCGCCGGGATCACTCTCG
GCATGGACGAGCTGTACAAGTAAGAATTCGTCGAGGGACCTAATAACTTCGTATAGCATACATTATACGA
AGTTATACATGTTTAAGGGTTCCGGTTCCACTAGGTACAATTCGATATCAAGCTTATCGATAATCAACCT
CTGGATTACAAAATTTGTGAAAGATTGACTGGTATTCTTAACTATGTTGCTCCTTTTACGCTATGTGGAT
ACGCTGCTTTAATGCCTTTGTATCATGCTATTGCTTCCCGTATGGCTTTCATTTTCTCCTCCTTGTATAA
ATCCTGGTTGCTGTCTCTTTATGAGGAGTTGTGGCCCGTTGTCAGGCAACGTGGCGTGGTGTGCACTGTG
TTTGCTGACGCAACCCCCACTGGTTGGGGCATTGCCACCACCTGTCAGCTCCTTTCCGGGACTTTCGCTT
TCCCCCTCCCTATTGCCACGGCGGAACTCATCGCCGCCTGCCTTGCCCGCTGCTGGACAGGGGCTCGGCT
GTTGGGCACTGACAATTCCGTGGTGTTGTCGGGGAAATCATCGTCCTTTCCTTGGCTGCTCGCCTGTGTT
GCCACCTGGATTCTGCGCGGGACGTCCTTCTGCTACGTCCCTTCGGCCCTCAATCCAGCGGACCTTCCTT
CCCGCGGCCTGCTGCCGGCTCTGCGGCCTCTTCCGCGTCTTCGCCTTCGCCCTCAGACGAGTCGGATCTC
CCTTTGGGCCGCCTCCCCGCATCGATACCGTCGACCTCGATCGAGACCTAGAAAAACATGGAGCAATCAC
AAGTAGCAATACAGCAGCTACCAATGCTGATTGTGCCTGGCTAGAAGCACAAGAGGAGGAGGAGGTGGGT
TTTCCAGTCACACCTCAGGTACCTTTAAGACCAATGACTTACAAGGCAGCTGTAGATCTTAGCCACTTTT
TAAAAGAAAAGGGGGGACTGGAAGGGCTAATTCACTCCCAACGAAGACAAGATATCCTTGATCTGTGGAT
CTACCACACACAAGGCTACTTCCCTGATTGGCAGAACTACACACCAGGGCCAGGGATCAGATATCCACTG
ACCTTTGGATGGTGCTACAAGCTAGTACCAGTTGAGCAAGAGAAGGTAGAAGAAGCCAATGAAGGAGAGA
ACACCCGCTTGTTACACCCTGTGAGCCTGCATGGGATGGATGACCCGGAGAGAGAAGTATTAGAGTGGAG
GTTTGACAGCCGCCTAGCATTTCATCACATGGCCCGAGAGCTGCATCCGGACTGTACTGGGTCTCTCTGG
TTAGACCAGATCTGAGCCTGGGAGCTCTCTGGCTAACTAGGGAACCCACTGCTTAAGCCTCAATAAAGCT
TGCCTTGAGTGCTTCAAGTAGTGTGTGCCCGTCTGTTGTGTGACTCTGGTAACTAGAGATCCCTCAGACC
CTTTTAGTCAGTGTGGAAAATCTCTAGCAGCATGTGAGCAAAAGGCCAGCAAAAGGCCAGGAACCGTAAA
AAGGCCGCGTTGCTGGCGTTTTTCCATAGGCTCCGCCCCCCTGACGAGCATCACAAAAATCGACGCTCAA
GTCAGAGGTGGCGAAACCCGACAGGACTATAAAGATACCAGGCGTTTCCCCCTGGAAGCTCCCTCGTGCG
CTCTCCTGTTCCGACCCTGCCGCTTACCGGATACCTGTCCGCCTTTCTCCCTTCGGGAAGCGTGGCGCTT
TCTCATAGCTCACGCTGTAGGTATCTCAGTTCGGTGTAGGTCGTTCGCTCCAAGCTGGGCTGTGTGCACG
AACCCCCCGTTCAGCCCGACCGCTGCGCCTTATCCGGTAACTATCGTCTTGAGTCCAACCCGGTAAGACA
CGACTTATCGCCACTGGCAGCAGCCACTGGTAACAGGATTAGCAGAGCGAGGTATGTAGGCGGTGCTACA
GAGTTCTTGAAGTGGTGGCCTAACTACGGCTACACTAGAAGAACAGTATTTGGTATCTGCGCTCTGCTGA
AGCCAGTTACCTTCGGAAAAAGAGTTGGTAGCTCTTGATCCGGCAAACAAACCACCGCTGGTAGCGGTGG
TTTTTTTGTTTGCAAGCAGCAGATTACGCGCAGAAAAAAAGGATCTCAAGAAGATCCTTTGATCTTTTCT
ACGGGGTCTGACGCTCAGTGGAACGAAAACTCACGTTAAGGGATTTTGGTCATGAGATTATCAAAAAGGA
TCTTCACCTAGATCCTTTTAAATTAAAAATGAAGTTTTAAATCAATCTAAAGTATATATGAGTAAACTTG
GTCTGACAGTTACCAATGCTTAATCAGTGAGGCACCTATCTCAGCGATCTGTCTATTTCGTTCATCCATA
GTTGCCTGACTCCCCGTCGTGTAGATAACTACGATACGGGAGGGCTTACCATCTGGCCCCAGTGCTGCAA
TGATACCGCGAGACCCACGCTCACCGGCTCCAGATTTATCAGCAATAAACCAGCCAGCCGGAAGGGCCGA
GCGCAGAAGTGGTCCTGCAACTTTATCCGCCTCCATCCAGTCTATTAATTGTTGCCGGGAAGCTAGAGTA
AGTAGTTCGCCAGTTAATAGTTTGCGCAACGTTGTTGCCATTGCTACAGGCATCGTGGTGTCACGCTCGT
CGTTTGGTATGGCTTCATTCAGCTCCGGTTCCCAACGATCAAGGCGAGTTACATGATCCCCCATGTTGTG
CAAAAAAGCGGTTAGCTCCTTCGGTCCTCCGATCGTTGTCAGAAGTAAGTTGGCCGCAGTGTTATCACTC
ATGGTTATGGCAGCACTGCATAATTCTCTTACTGTCATGCCATCCGTAAGATGCTTTTCTGTGACTGGTG
AGTACTCAACCAAGTCATTCTGAGAATAGTGTATGCGGCGACCGAGTTGCTCTTGCCCGGCGTCAATACG
GGATAATACCGCGCCACATAGCAGAACTTTAAAAGTGCTCATCATTGGAAAACGTTCTTCGGGGCGAAAA
CTCTCAAGGATCTTACCGCTGTTGAGATCCAGTTCGATGTAACCCACTCGTGCACCCAACTGATCTTCAG
CATCTTTTACTTTCACCAGCGTTTCTGGGTGAGCAAAAACAGGAAGGCAAAATGCCGCAAAAAAGGGAAT
AAGGGCGACACGGAAATGTTGAATACTCATACTCTTCCTTTTTCAATATTATTGAAGCATTTATCAGGGT
TATTGTCTCATGAGCGGATACATATTTGAATGTATTTAGAAAAATAAACAAATAGGGGTTCCGCGCACAT
TTCCCCGAAAAGTGCCACCTGACG
Features (pLannotate 1.2.2; 24 found; start..end, strand, type, name):
     30..82      -  misc_feature   bom (fragment): basis of mobility region from pBR322
    237..616     +  enhancer       CMV enhancer: human cytomegalovirus immediate early enhancer
    617..816     +  promoter       CMV promoter: human cytomegalovirus (CMV) immediate early promoter
    834..1014    +  LTR            5' LTR (truncated): truncated 5' long terminal repeat (LTR) from HIV-1
   1061..1186    +  misc_feature   HIV-1 Ψ: packaging signal of human immunodeficiency virus type 1
   1170..1508    +  CDS            HIV-1 gag (fragment): gag protein from human immunodeficiency virus 1; gag
   1683..1916    +  misc_feature   RRE: The Rev response element (RRE) of HIV-1 allows for Rev-dependent mRNA export from the nucleus to the cytoplasm.
   2293..2393    +  CDS            Rev (fragment): human immunodeficiency virus 1 (HIV-1) Rev protein; rev; enhances nuclear export of unspliced and incompletely spliced viral mRNAs
   2443..2560    +  misc_feature   cPPT/CTS: central polypurine tract and central termination sequence of HIV-1
   2821..2854    +  protein_bind   loxP: Cre-mediated recombination occurs in the 8-bp core sequence (GCATACAT). Cre recombinase
   2941..2960    -  CDS            VN155(I152L) (fragment): improved N-terminal fragment of mVenus for use in bimolecular fluorescence complementation (BiFC) (Kodama and Hu, 2010)
   2979..3046    +  misc_RNA       tracrRNA (fragment): trans-activating CRISPR RNA for the Streptococcus pyogenes CRISPR/Cas9 system
   3119..4290    +  promoter       EF-1α promoter: strong constitutive promoter for human elongation factor EF-1α
   4302..4898    +  CDS            PuroR: puromycin N-acetyltransferase; pac from Streptomyces alboniger; confers resistance to puromycin
   4974..5693    +  CDS            mEGFP: enhanced GFP with monomerizing A206K mutation (Zacharias et al., 2002) mammalian codon-optimized
   5713..5746    +  protein_bind   loxP: Cre-mediated recombination occurs in the 8-bp core sequence (GCATACAT). Cre recombinase
   5779..5802    +  misc_feature   MCS (fragment): pBluescript multiple cloning site
   5802..6390    +  misc_feature   WPRE: woodchuck hepatitis virus posttranscriptional regulatory element
   6391..6410    +  misc_feature   MCS (fragment): pBluescript multiple cloning site
   6412..6912    +  CDS            nef (fragment): NEF_HV1LA - Experimental evidence at protein level: Swiss-Prot protein existence level 1. Extracellular Nef protein targets CD4(+) T-lymphocytes for apoptosis by interacting with CXCR4 surface receptors. From Human immunodeficiency virus type 1 group M subtype B (isolate Lai) (HIV-1).
   6919..7099    +  LTR            5' LTR (truncated): truncated 5' long terminal repeat (LTR) from HIV-1
   7161..7749    -  rep_origin     ori: high-copy-number ColE1/pMB1/pBR322/pUC origin of replication
   7920..8780    -  CDS            AmpR: β-lactamase; bla; confers resistance to ampicillin, carbenicillin, and related antibiotics
   8781..8885    -  promoter       AmpR promoter: bla
