[The description below was written by a language model from this plasmid's Addgene catalogue record and pLannotate feature annotations shown in this document.]
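Description:
pCR1068 is a lentiviral guide RNA expression vector built on the pLentiXI backbone and described by the depositor as derived from the pLG1 library vector. It is catalogued as an empty backbone, although it already carries an sgRNA directed against the N-terminus of GFP/BFP. In bacteria it is maintained through a high-copy ColE1/pUC-type origin and selected with ampicillin via the β-lactamase gene. A BlpI site is recorded as disrupted. The viral framework is HIV-1 based. A CMV enhancer/promoter drives a truncated 5' LTR, followed by the Ψ packaging signal with a gag fragment, the Rev response element for nuclear export of the genomic RNA, and the cPPT/CTS. A WPRE and a second truncated LTR close the transfer cassette, so packaging functions must be supplied in trans.

The payload sits between two loxP sites, which would in principle allow its excision by Cre. It begins with the guide cassette: a short GFP-derived match annotated on the reverse strand, probably corresponding to the spacer, lies just upstream of an S. pyogenes tracrRNA-derived scaffold. The feature table does not annotate the promoter driving the sgRNA. Downstream, an EF-1α promoter expresses puromycin N-acetyltransferase followed by a fluorescent protein; the linker between them is not annotated. The annotation tool labels this reporter as mEGFP, but the depositor states it is eGFP carrying Y66H, a dim blue fluorophore that becomes bright green if the mutation is reverted.

Transduced mammalian cells can therefore be selected with puromycin or tracked by blue fluorescence. The associated publication concerns Cas9 genome editing pathways in human cells.
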