Addgene plasmid #111092: pCR1068
Purpose: (Empty Backbone) BFP/puromycin marked gRNA vector. Contains sgRNA against GFP/BFP N-terminus.
Depositing lab: Jacob Corn. Depositing organization: University of California, Berkeley. Publication: CRISPR-Cas9 genome editing in human cells occurs via the Fanconi anemia pathway. Richardson CD, Kazane KR, Feng SJ, Zelin E, Bray NL, Schafer AJ, Floor SN, Corn JE. Nat Genet. 2018 Aug;50(8):1132-1139. doi: 10.1038/s41588-018-0174-0. Epub 2018 Jul 27. PubMed 30054595.
Backbone
  Vector backbone: pLentiXI
  Vector type: Lentiviral
  Selectable markers: Puromycin
Growth in bacteria
  Bacterial resistance: Ampicillin, 100 μg/mL
  Growth temperature: 37°C
  Growth strain: NEB Stable
  Copy number: Unknown
Gene/Insert
  Gene/Insert name: None
  Mutation: BlpI site disrupted
Terms and licenses: Academic/Nonprofit Terms; Industry Terms: Not Available to Industry
Depositor comments: pLG1 library vector DeWitt BFP, Consensus CDS were PCR amplified from gBlocks or from cDNA clones and Gibson cloned into pLentiX1 Note: This construct contains eGFP with a Y66H mutation, which creates a dim blue fluorophore that can be readily converted to a bright green fluorophore by reversing the mutation.
How to cite: pCR1068 was a gift from Jacob Corn (Addgene plasmid # 111092 ; http://n2t.net/addgene:111092 ; RRID:Addgene_111092)
